Addgene plasmid #21563: pEBG-MKK4 (GST)
Depositing lab: Leonard Zon. Depositing organization: Boston Children's Hospital. Publication: Role of SAPK/ERK kinase-1 in the stress-activated pathway regulating transcription factor c-Jun. Sanchez I, Hughes RT, Mayer BJ, Yee K, Woodgett JR, Avruch J, Kyriakis JM, Zon LI. Nature. . 372(6508):794-8. 10.1038/372794a0 PubMed 7997269.
Backbone
  Vector backbone: pEBG
  Backbone manufacturer: Bruce Mayer Lab
  Backbone size w/o insert (bp): 6100
  Vector type: Mammalian Expression
Growth in bacteria
  Bacterial resistance: Ampicillin, 100 μg/mL
  Growth temperature: 37°C
  Growth strain: DH5alpha
  Copy number: High Copy
Gene/Insert
  Gene/Insert name: mitogen-activated protein kinase kinase 4 (alt names: MKK4; SEK1)
  Species: M. musculus (mouse)
  Entrez Gene: Map2k4 (a.k.a. JNKK1, MAPKK 4, MEK4, MKK4, PRKMK4, Sek1, Serk1)
  Tag / fusion protein: GST (N terminal on backbone)
  Cloning method: Restriction Enzyme
  Sequencing primers: 5′ pGEX 5'
Terms and licenses: Academic/Nonprofit Terms; Industry Terms: Not Available to Industry
Depositor comments: missing first 10 amino acids
How to cite: pEBG-MKK4 (GST) was a gift from Leonard Zon (Addgene plasmid # 21563 ; http://n2t.net/addgene:21563 ; RRID:Addgene_21563)
