[The description below was written by a language model from this plasmid's Addgene catalogue record.]
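Description:
pEBG-MKK4 (GST) is a mammalian expression plasmid built on the pEBG backbone, which is about 6.1 kb without the insert. It is propagated in E. coli as a high-copy plasmid under ampicillin selection. The record lists no mammalian selection marker, and it does not name the promoter that drives expression or the origin of replication. No feature table is provided, so these elements cannot be described from the information given.

The insert is mouse Map2k4, which encodes mitogen-activated protein kinase kinase 4 (also known as MKK4, SEK1, JNKK1 or MEK4). It was cloned by restriction enzyme methods downstream of a glutathione S-transferase (GST) coding sequence supplied by the backbone, so cells produce an N-terminally GST-tagged kinase. The depositor notes that the coding sequence lacks the first 10 amino acids, so the fusion carries a slightly N-terminally truncated MKK4 rather than the full-length protein. A pGEX 5' primer, which anneals in the GST region, is listed for sequencing across the fusion junction.

MKK4/SEK1 is a dual-specificity kinase that acts upstream of the stress-activated protein kinases (SAPK/JNK), which in turn regulate the transcription factor c-Jun. The associated publication addresses this pathway. The GST tag allows the fusion protein to be recovered from transfected mammalian cell lysates on glutathione resin. This makes the construct suited to pull-down of the kinase for in vitro kinase assays, to studies of its activation by stress stimuli, and to tests of its interactions with pathway partners.
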