>Addgene plasmid #21563 | pEBG-MKK4 (GST) | addgene partial sequence | sequence record 27344 | 21563 with pGEX-5
AATCGGACTGGTTCCGCGTGGATCCATGCAGGGTAAGCGCAAAGCACTGAAGTTGAATTTTGCAAATCCA
CCTGNTCAAATCGACAGCACGGTTTACCCTGAATCCTAATACTACAGGAGTCCAGAACCCACACATAGAG
AGACTGAGAACACACAGCATTGAGTCATCAGGAAAACTGAAGATCTCCCCTGAACAACACTGGGATTTCA
CTGCAGAGGACTTGAAAGACCTTGGAGAAATTGGACGAGGAGCTTATGGTTCTGTCAACAAAATGGTCCA
CAAACCAAGTGGGCAGATAATGGCAGTTAAAAGAATTCGGTCAACTGTGGATGAAAAAGAACAAAAACAA
CTTCTTATGGATTTGGATGTAGTAATGCGGAGTAGTGATTGCCCATACATTGTTCAGTTCTATGGTGCAC
TCTTCAGAGAGGGCGACTGTTGGATCTGTATGGAGCTCATGTCTACCTCGTTCGATAAGTTTTACAAATA
TGTATATAGTGTGTTAGATGACGTTATTCCGGAAGAGATCTTAGGCAAAATCACTTTAGCAACTGTGAAA
GCACTAAACCACTTAAAAGAAAACTTGAAAATTATTCACAGAGACATCAAACCTTCCAATATTCTTCTGG
ACAGAAGTGGAAATATAAAGCTCTGTGATTTCGGCATCAGTGGACAGCTTGTGGACTCTATTGCCAAGAC
AAGAGATGCTGGG
